Addgene plasmid #29465: pJAK2.D
Purpose: (Empty Backbone)
Depositing lab: Zakaria Hmama. Depositing organization: University of British Columbia. Publication: A broad-range of recombination cloning vectors in mycobacteria. Sun J, Lau A, Wang X, Liao TY, Zoubeidi A, Hmama Z. Plasmid. 2009 Nov . 62(3):158-65. 10.1016/j.plasmid.2009.07.003 PubMed 19647016.
Backbone
  Vector backbone: pMV261
  Backbone size (bp): 4492
  Vector type: Bacterial Expression ; Mycobacteria expression
  Promoter: Acetamide promoter
  Tag / fusion protein: 6xHis (N terminal on backbone)
Growth in bacteria
  Bacterial resistance: Chloramphenicol and Kanamycin, 25 & 50 μg/mL
  Growth temperature: 37°C
  Growth strain: ccdB Survival
  Growth instructions: ccdb survival
  Copy number: Unknown
Gene/Insert
  Cloning method: Gateway Cloning
Terms and licenses: Academic/Nonprofit Terms; Industry Terms: Not Available to Industry
Depositor comments: Replicative mycobacterial destination vector for recombination cloning.
How to cite: pJAK2.D was a gift from Zakaria Hmama (Addgene plasmid # 29465 ; http://n2t.net/addgene:29465 ; RRID:Addgene_29465)
