[The description below was written by a language model from this plasmid's Addgene catalogue record and pLannotate feature annotations shown in this document.]
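Description:
pJAK2.D is an empty Gateway destination vector for protein expression in mycobacteria, built on the pMV261 E. coli–mycobacteria shuttle backbone and described by the depositor as a replicative (episomal, non-integrating) mycobacterial vector for recombination cloning. In E. coli it is maintained through a high-copy ColE1/pUC-type origin. The annotated feature table does not identify a mycobacterial replicon, leaving a large stretch of the 8,749 nt sequence unannotated between the E. coli origin and the expression region. Selection is by kanamycin, although the aph(3')-Ia gene is only partially annotated, alongside a Tn903 remnant. Chloramphenicol resistance is also present while the Gateway cassette is intact. A short hit to a mycobacterial dnaA fragment next to the kanamycin marker is probably an annotation artefact rather than a functional element.

Expression is driven by the acetamide promoter named in the catalogue entry. Consistent with this, the annotation finds the Mycolicibacterium smegmatis amiS gene, part of the acetamidase locus, immediately upstream of the cloning region. This is followed by an N-terminal 6xHis tag and then the Gateway cassette: attR1, the chloramphenicol acetyltransferase gene with its promoter, a ccdA fragment, the ccdB toxin gene and attR2, with a residual multiple cloning site and the rrnB T1 terminator downstream. An LR reaction with an attL-flanked entry clone replaces the CmR–ccdB segment with the gene of interest. The ccdB gene counterselects against unrecombined vector in ordinary E. coli strains, which is why the empty plasmid must be propagated in a ccdB-tolerant host. The resulting clones are intended to give acetamide-inducible production of His-tagged proteins in mycobacteria, suitable for affinity purification or detection.
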