Features (pLannotate 1.2.2; 15 found; start..end, strand, type, name):
    121..513     +  CDS            KanR (fragment): aminoglycoside phosphotransferase; aph(3')-Ia; confers resistance to kanamycin in bacteria or G418 (Geneticin®) in eukaryotes
    509..955     -  CDS            dnaA (fragment): DNAA_MYCTA - Experimental evidence at protein level: Swiss-Prot protein existence level 1. Plays an important role in the initiation and regulation of chromosomal replication. Binds to the origin of replication; it binds specifically double-stranded DNA at a 9 bp consensus (dnaA box): 5'- TTATC[CA]A[CA]A-3'. DnaA binds to ATP and to acidic phospholipids. From Mycobacterium tuberculosis (strain ATCC 25177 / H37Ra).
   1069..1212    +  CDS            TRA2_ECOLX (fragment): Protein predicted: Swiss-Prot protein existence level 4. Required for transposition of transposon Tn903. From Escherichia coli.
   1260..1848    +  rep_origin     ori: high-copy-number ColE1/pMB1/pBR322/pUC origin of replication
   6155..6793    +  CDS            AMIS_MYCSM: Protein inferred from homology: Swiss-Prot protein existence level 3. Possible transporter that might be responsible for the adsorption of amidase substrates or release of their hydrolysis products. From Mycolicibacterium smegmatis (Mycobacterium smegmatis).
   6852..6869    +  CDS            9xHis (fragment): 9xHis affinity tag
   6894..7018    +  protein_bind   attR1: mutant version of attR; recombination site for the Gateway® LR reaction LR Clonase™
   7043..7073    +  promoter       lac UV5 promoter: E. coli lac promoter with an "up" mutation
   7097..7126    +  promoter       cat promoter (fragment): promoter of the E. coli cat gene encoding chloramphenicol acetyltransferase
   7127..7786    +  CDS            CmR: chloramphenicol acetyltransferase; cat; confers resistance to chloramphenicol
   7965..8123    +  CDS            ccdA (fragment): CCDA_ECO57 - Also known as H, letA. Experimental evidence at protein level: Swiss-Prot protein existence level 1. Antitoxin component of a type II toxin-antitoxin (TA) system which inhibits the post-segregational killing (PSK) of plasmid-free cells, also referred to as a plasmid addiction system. Binds to and blocks the activity of CcdB; will also remove bound CcdB protein from the CcdB-GyrA complex by forming a CcdA-CcdB complex, a process termed rejuvenation. Functions as a transcriptional corepressor for the ccdAB operon, repression also requires CcdB (By similarity). From Escherichia coli
   8128..8430    +  CDS            ccdB: CCDB_ECOLI - Also known as G, letB, letD. Experimental evidence at protein level: Swiss-Prot protein existence level 1. Toxic component of a type II toxin-antitoxin (TA) system, functioning in plasmid maintainence. Responsible for the post- segregational killing (PSK) of plasmid-free cells, also referred to as a plasmid addiction system. Half-life of over 2 hours. Cell killing by CcdB is accompanied by filamentation, defects in chromosome and plasmid segregation, defects in cell division, formation of anucleate cells, decreased DNA synthesis and plasmid loss. Interferes with the activity of DN
   8474..8598    -  protein_bind   attR2: mutant version of attR; recombination site for the Gateway® LR reaction LR Clonase™
   8603..8620    -  misc_feature   MCS (fragment): multiple cloning site
   8667..8713    +  terminator     rrnB T1 terminator: transcription terminator T1 from the E. coli rrnB gene
>Addgene plasmid #29465 | pJAK2.D | depositor full sequence | sequence record 13749 | Author sequence
GCTAGCCAACAAAGCGACGTTGTGTCTCAAAATCTCTGATGTTACATTGCACAAGATAAAAATATATCAT
CATGAACAATAAAACTGTCTGCTTACATAAACAGTAATACAAGGGGTGTTATGAGCCATATTCAACGGGA
AACGTCTTGCTCGAGGCCGCGATTAAATTCCAACATGGATGCTGATTTATATGGGTATAAATGGGCTCGC
GATAATGTCGGGCAATCAGGTGCGACAATCTATCGCTTGTATGGGAAGCCCCATGCGCCAGAGTTGTTTC
TGAAACATGGCAAAGGTAGCGTTGCCAATGATGTTACAGATGAGATGGTCAGACTAAACTGGCTGACGGA
ATTTATGCCTCTTCCGACCATCAAGCATTTTATCCGTACTCCTGATGATGCATGGTTACTCACCACTGCG
ATCCCCGGGAAAACAGCATTCCAGGTATTAGAAGAATATCCTGATTCAGGTGAAAATATTGTTGATGCGC
TGGCAGTGTTCCTGCGCCGGTTGGCCAACTGTGCTGGTTATCGCCCCGTGCCGCAGCGCTGTCATCAATC
TCGTCGTTGTCGGTTGTGGTGTCTGGCGATGTGGTAGCAGGATTTTCGGAAGGCGGCACGGTAGTGTCGT
CGGCTTCGTCGGTCGCCGGCGGAGCGATGCGGACCCCGAGTTGGATCTGATGTCCGAGTCGGCGGCTGAG
AGCGTCGGTAATCGGGGCCCGCAGATGGCGCTCGATTTCGTTTTGGACAAAGCTGCTCGGCACGGATAAC
AGAGCAAACCCCTCGACGATGGTCAATGGCTGGACGAGATTGAGCCAAGCCCTTTGCTGAGGGGTCAGCG
GAGCGCTGAGATTAGCATCACTGCTGGGTCCGTCGTCAACCTTAGGGTCGCCGTTAAGTTCGGAGACGAC
CGCGTTCCACACTGTGGTGAAGCCTGAACCGGGGTCATCGGTCAACGACGTATCTCCCTGGTTCTCGTTA
GTTCCGGGTCTTGGTTCCGGGTCGAGCTACAACCGTTGAGTTGAAGGATCAGATCACGCATCTTCCCGAC
AACGCAGACCGTTCCGTGGCAAAGCAAAAGTTCAAAATCACCAACTGGTCCACCTACAACAAAGCTCTCA
TCAACCGTGGCTCCCTCACTTTCTGGCTGGATGATGGGGCGATTCAGGCCTGGTATGAGTCAGCAACACC
TTCTTCACGAGGCAGACCTCACTAGTTCCACTGAGCGTCAGACCCCGTAGAAAAGATCAAAGGATCTTCT
TGAGATCCTTTTTTTCTGCGCGTAATCTGCTGCTTGCAAACAAAAAAACCACCGCTACCAGCGGTGGTTT
GTTTGCCGGATCAAGAGCTACCAACTCTTTTTCCGAAGGTAACTGGCTTCAGCAGAGCGCAGATACCAAA
TACTGTCCTTCTAGTGTAGCCGTAGTTAGGCCACCACTTCAAGAACTCTGTAGCACCGCCTACATACCTC
GCTCTGCTAATCCTGTTACCAGTGGCTGCTGCCAGTGGCGATAAGTCGTGTCTTACCGGGTTGGACTCAA
GACGATAGTTACCGGATAAGGCGCAGCGGTCGGGCTGAACGGGGGGTTCGTGCACACAGCCCAGCTTGGA
GCGAACGACCTACACCGAACTGAGATACCTACAGCGTGAGCATTGAGAAAGCGCCACGCTTCCCGAAGGG
AGAAAGGCGGACAGGTATCCGGTAAGCGGCAGGGTCGGAACAGGAGAGCGCACGAGGGAGCTTCCAGGGG
GAAACGCCTGGTATCTTTATAGTCCTGTCGGGTTTCGCCACCTCTGACTTGAGCGTCGATTTTTGTGATG
CTCGTCAGGGGGGCGGAGCCTATGGAAAAACGCCAGCAACGCGGCCTTTTTACGGTTCCTGGCCTTTTGC
TGGCCTTTTGCTCACATGTTCTTTCCTGCGTTATCCCCTGATTCTGTGGATAACCGTATTACCGCCTTTG
AGTGAGCTGATACCGCTCGCCGCAGCCGAACGACCGAGCGCAACGCGTGAGCCCACCAGCTCCGTAAGTT
CGGGTGCTGTGTGGCTCGTACCCGCGCATTCAGGCGGCAGGGGGTCTAACGGGTCTAAGGCGGCGTGTAC
GGCCGCCACAGCGGCTCTTAGCGGCCCGGAAACGTCCTCGAAACGACGCATGTGTTCCTCCTGGTTGGTA
CAGGTGGTTGGGGGTGCTCGGCTGTCGCTGGTGTTTCATCATCAGGGCTCGACGGGAGAGCGGGGGAGTG
TGCAGTTGTGGGGTGGCCCCTCAGCGAAATATCTGACTTGGAGCTCGTGTCGGACCATACACCGGTGATT
AATCGTGGTTTATTATCAAGCGTGAGCCACGTCGCCGACGAATTTGAGCAGCTCTGGCTGCCGTACTGGT
CCCTGGCAAGCGACGATCTGCTCGAGGGGATCTACCGCCAAAGCCGCGCGTCGGCCCTAGGCCGCCGGTA
CATCGAGGCGAACCCAACAGCGCTGGCAAACCTGCTGGTCGTGGACGTAGACCATCCAGACGCAGCGCTC
CGAGCGCTCAGCGCCCGGGGGTCCCATCCGCTGCCCAACGCGATCGTGGGCAATCGCGCCAACGGCCACG
CACACGCAGTGTGGGCACTCAACGCCCCTGTTCCACGCACCGAATACGCGCGGCGTAAGCCGCTCGCATA
CATGGCGGCGTGCGCCGAAGGCCTTCGGCGCGCCGTCGATGGCGACCGCAGTTACTCAGGCCTCATGACC
AAAAACCCCGGCCACATCGCCTGGGAAACGGAATGGCTCCACTCAGATCTCTACACACTCAGCCACATCG
AGGCCGAGCTCGGCGCGAACATGCCACCGCCGCGCTGGCGTCAGCAGACCACGTACAAAGCGGCTCCGAC
GCCGCTAGGGCGGAATTGCGCACTGTTCGATTCCGTCAGGTTGTGGGCCTATCTTCCCGCCCTCATGCGG
ATCTACCTGCCGACCCGGAACGTGGACGGACTCGGCCGCGCGATCTATGCCGAGTGCCACGCGCGAAACG
CCGAATTTCCGTGCAACGACGTGTGTCCCGGACCGCTACCGGACAGCGAGGTCCGCGCCATCGCCAACAG
CATTTGGCGTTGGATCACAACCAAGTCGCGCATTTGGGCGGACGGGATCGTGGTCTACGAGGCCACACTC
AGTGCGCGCCATGCGGCCATCTCGCGGAAGGGCGCAGCAGCGCGCACGGCGGCGAGCACAGTTGCGCGGC
GCGCAAAGTCCGCGTCAGCCATGGAGGCATTGCTATGAGCGACGGCTACAGCGACGGCTACAGCGACGGC
TACAACTGGCAGCCGACTGTCCGCAAAAAGCGGCGCGTGACCGCCGCCGAAGGCGCTCGAATCACCGGAC
TATCCGAACGCCACGTCGTCCGGCTCGTGGCGCAGGAACGCAGCGAGTGGTTCGCCGAGCAGGCTGCACG
CCGCGAACGCATCCGCGCCTATCACGACGACGAGGGCCACTCTTGGCCGCAAACGGCCAAACATTTCGGG
CTGCATCTGGACACCGTTAAGCGACTCGGCTATCGGGCGAGGAAAGAGCGTGCGGCAGAACAGGAAGCGG
CTCAAAAGGCCCACAACGAAGCCGACAATCCACCGCTGTTCTAACGCAATTGGGGAGCGGGTGTCGCGGG
GGTTCCGTGGGGGGTTCCGTTGCAACGGGTCGGACAGGTAAAAGTCCTGGTAGACGCTAGTTTTCTGGTT
TGGGCCATGCCTGTCTCGTTGCGTGTTTCGTTGCGTCCGTTTTGAATACCAGCCAGACGAGACGGGGTTC
TACGAATCTTGGTCGATACCAAGCCATTTCCGCTGAATATCGTGGAGCTCACCGCCAGAATCGGTGGTTG
TGGTGATGTACGTGGCGAACTCCGTTGTAGTGCTTGTGGTGGCATCCGTGGCGCGGCCGCGGTACCAGAT
CTTTAAATCTAGACGAGTACGGCGCCCTGCTGACGGATCTGATCCGGGAACCACGGCGTGGCAGGGGATC
TCACATCTTCGAGCGTGCCATCGAACGCGGCGAGATCGCTCCCGACGCCGATATCGACGTCGCGCTCGAC
GTCCTGGCCGGCGCGCTTTACTGGCGGCAGTCGATCCTCCAGACGACGGCCGACGACGACTATCTCGACC
GCCTCACCGAAGTCGTACTCATGGCGGTGGGGATGGGGAAGTGACGCGGTCTCAAGCGTCGAGCGTCGTC
AGCGTGTCGAGGATGTCGAAGTCGTAGCCGTCGGCGCTGGCGATGTAGACCTGCTGGTCGAATTGACTGT
CGCGCATACACATCGGGCCCCGGGGCCCGTCGAACCCGACATCGTGCGCGGATGCCATCAGGTCCGGTAT
CTCGGGGGAGTGGGCCCGCTGGAAGATGGCCTCGAGCGCAACGAGACCCTCGTAACAGGATTCGGCCATC
GCGTTGAGCGGTGGCGCGTCGGCGCCGTAGCGGGCGACGTAGCTGCCCATCAGGTCCATGGCACCCGCGG
TGGCCAGTGAACTGAAGTACGCCGCGGCGACATAGAGGTTTTCGGTGGAGCCGGCGCCGCTGGCCAGCAG
CATGTTCTCCTCCATCAGCGGGCTGAACCGCGCCATGCGGTCGTGCCCGCCGGCGCGCGCGAACTCGCGG
TTGAACAACACGGCGTCCTGGCCGACGAGCAGCATCAACACGGCCTGCGCCCCCGACGCGATGGCCTTGC
GGACCGGTGCGCGGAAATCGTCGGTGCCGTACGGGACGTAGATCTCCCGTCTGAGCTCGAGGTCCAGATC
TCGGCAGTACGCGCGGGCGGCCGCGGCGGAACGGCGCGGCCAGATGTAGTCATCGCCGACCAGGCACCAG
GACCGGATGCCGAAGTGGTCGCGCAGCCAGGCGAGCGCGGGCGCGATCTGGATCTGCGGTGTCTCGCCTG
TGCAGAACACGCCCGGTGTGCGTTCACCGCCCTCGTACAACGAGGTGTAGACGTACGGGATGCGGTCGCG
GACCACCGGGGAGATGCGGTTGCGCACGGCCGAGATGTGCCAGCCGGTCACGGCGTCGAGACCGTGACCT
CGCAACCGGTCGGCGACGGTCCGGGCGACGTCGTCGCCGGGCCGTCCGCCGTCGAGCACCTCGATGGTGA
CCTTGCGGCCCTGCAGGCCGCCTCGGTCGTTGACCTCCTTGGCCGCGAGCTCGGCCACGGCCTCGCACGA
AGGCGCGAAGATTCCCGCTGGCCCTTGAAGCGGAATCACCAGCCCGACGCGGAACTCAACCTCGCCGTCC
TGCACTCCAGATCACCGTCGATCCCGTGTAGTCTGCGCTTCAAAGCTTTCTAGCAGAAATAATTCATTCT
GAACAGACCCCGCCGTCGACACGAGGAGACACCCACCATGGCCGCCGGACAGCAGCGCCGCCCCAACCTC
CTGCTGCCGTTGGTGCGTCTGACCCACCTCGCGGAGTCGGCGATCGAACGCGTGCTCGCGGACTCGTCGC
TCAAGATCGAGGACTGGCGCGTGCTCGACGAGTTGGCCGGACGGCGCACCGTGCCCATGAGCGATCTCGC
GCAGGCCACGCTGATCACGGGTCCGACTCTCACCAGAACCGTCGATCGCCTTGTGTCGCAAGGGATCATC
TACCGGACTGCCGATCTGCATGACCGCCGGCGGGTGCTCGTGGCGTTGACCCCGCGGGGGCGGACGCTGC
GCAACCGCCTGGTGGACGCGGTAGCCGAGGCCGAGTGTGCGGCTTTTGAATCGTGCGGGCTGGACGTCGA
CCAGTTGCGCGAACTCGTCGACACCACCTCGAATTTGACTTCGTAACCACCCGCGCCCGGCCGGCGTTCA
CCCTTGACTTTTATTTTCATCTGGATATATTTCGGGTGAATGGAAAGGGGTGACCATGCCGACCTACACA
TTCCGTTGTTCCCACTGCGGTCCCTTCGATCTCACCTGCGCGATCTCCGAGCGCGATGCGGCGGCGACCT
GTCCGGAGTGCCGGACGCCGGCGCGCCGGGTCTTCGGTTCGGTAGGGCTGACGACATTCACCGCGGGACA
TCACCGCGCATTCGACGCGGCGTCCGCGAGCGCCGAAAGTCCCACGGTGGTGAAGTCGATTCCCGCAGGC
GCGGACCGCCCGCGGGCCCCGCGCCGCAATCCCGGTCTACCGAGTCTGCCGAGGTACTAGCGACATGGGT
GGCGTCGGGCTCTTCTACGTGGGTGCGGTGCTCATCATCGACGGGCTGATGCTGCTGGGCCGCATCAGCC
CACGAGGCGCAACACCGCTGAACTTCTTCGTCGGCGGACTGCAGGTGGTGACGCCTACGGTGCTGATCCT
GCAGTCCGGCGGAGACGCGGCCGTGATCTTCGCGGCCTCCGGGCTCTACCTGTTCGGCTTCACCTACCTG
TGGGTGGCCATCAACAACGTGACCGACTGGGACGGAGAAGGTCTCGGATGGTTCTCGCTGTTCGTCGCGA
TCGCCGCACTCGGCTACTCGTGGCACGCGTTCACCGCCGAGGCCGACCCGGCGTTCGGGGTGATCTGGCT
GCTGTGGGCAGTGCTGTGGTTCATGCTGTTCCTGCTGCTCGGCCTGGGGCACGACGCACTGGGGCCCGCC
GTCGGGTTCGTCGCGGTGGCCGAAGGCGTGATCACCGCCGCCGTGCCGGCCTTCCTGATCGTGTCGGGCA
ACTGGGAAACCGGCCCGCTCCCCGCCGCGGTCATCGCCGTGATCGGTTTTGCCGCAGTTGTTCTCGCATA
CCCCATCGGGCGCCGTCTCGCAGCGCCGTCAGTCACCAACCCTCCACCGGCCGCGCTCGCGGCCACCACC
CGATAAGAGAAAGGGAGTCCACATGCCCGAGGTAGTTTTCAGCGTCGACCATTCGGGATCGCACCACCAC
CACCACCACATCGAGGGCCGCGGATCCAGATCAACAAGTTTGTACAAAAAAGCTGAACGAGAAACGTAAA
ATGATATAAATATCAATATATTAAATTAGATTTTGCATAAAAAACAGACTACATAATACTGTAAAACACA
ACATATCCAGTCACTATGGCGGCCGCATTAGGCACCCCAGGCTTTACACTTTATGCTTCCGGCTCGTATA
ATGTGTGGATTTTGAGTTAGGATCCGTCGAGATTTTCAGGAGCTAAGGAAGCTAAAATGGAGAAAAAAAT
CACTGGATATACCACCGTTGATATATCCCAATGGCATCGTAAAGAACATTTTGAGGCATTTCAGTCAGTT
GCTCAATGTACCTATAACCAGACCGTTCAGCTGGATATTACGGCCTTTTTAAAGACCGTAAAGAAAAATA
AGCACAAGTTTTATCCGGCCTTTATTCACATTCTTGCCCGCCTGATGAATGCTCATCCGGAATTCCGTAT
GGCAATGAAAGACGGTGAGCTGGTGATATGGGATAGTGTTCACCCTTGTTACACCGTTTTCCATGAGCAA
ACTGAAACGTTTTCATCGCTCTGGAGTGAATACCACGACGATTTCCGGCAGTTTCTACACATATATTCGC
AAGATGTGGCGTGTTACGGTGAAAACCTGGCCTATTTCCCTAAAGGGTTTATTGAGAATATGTTTTTCGT
CTCAGCCAATCCCTGGGTGAGTTTCACCAGTTTTGATTTAAACGTGGCCAATATGGACAACTTCTTCGCC
CCCGTTTTCACCATGGGCAAATATTATACGCAAGGCGACAAGGTGCTGATGCCGCTGGCGATTCAGGTTC
ATCATGCCGTTTGTGATGGCTTCCATGTCGGCAGAATGCTTAATGAATTACAACAGTACTGCGATGAGTG
GCAGGGCGGGGCGTAAAGATCTGGATCCGGCTTACTAAAAGCCAGATAACAGTATGCGTATTTGCGCGCT
GATTTTTGCGGTATAAGAATATATACTGATATGTATACCCGAAGTATGTCAAAAAGAGGTATGCTATGAA
GCAGCGTATTACAGTGACAGTTGACAGCGACAGCTATCAGTTGCTCAAGGCATATATGATGTCAATATCT
CCGGTCTGGTAAGCACAACCATGCAGAATGAAGCCCGTCGTCTGCGTGCCGAACGCTGGAAAGCGGAAAA
TCAGGAAGGGATGGCTGAGGTCGCCCGGTTTATTGAAATGAACGGCTCTTTTGCTGACGAGAACAGGGGC
TGGTGAAATGCAGTTTAAGGTTTACACCTATAAAAGAGAGAGCCGTTATCGTCTGTTTGTGGATGTACAG
AGTGATATTATTGACACGCCCGGGCGACGGATGGTGATCCCCCTGGCCAGTGCACGTCTGCTGTCAGATA
AAGTCTCCCGTGAACTTTACCCGGTGGTGCATATCGGGGATGAAAGCTGGCGCATGATGACCACCGATAT
GGCCAGTGTGCCGGTCTCCGTTATCGGGGAAGAAGTGGCTGATCTCAGCCACCGCGAAAATGACATCAAA
AACGCCATTAACCTGATGTTCTGGGGAATATAAATGTCAGGCTCCCTTATACACAGCCAGTCTGCAGGTC
GACCATAGTGACTGGATATGTTGTGTTTTACAGTATTATGTAGTCTGTTTTTTATGCAAAATCTAATTTA
ATATATTGATATTTATATCATTTTACGTTTCTCGTTCAGCTTTCTTGTACAAAGTGGTTGATCTGCAGAA
TTCGAAGCTTATCGATGTCGACGTAGTTAACTAGCGTACGATCGACTGCCAGGCATCAAATAAAACGAAA
GGCTCAGTCGAAAGACTGGGCCTTTCGTTTTATCTGTTGTTTGTCCGGCCATCATGGCCGCGGTGATCA
