>Addgene plasmid #29465 | pJAK2.D | addgene partial sequence | sequence record 34856 | 29465 with CAT-R
AGTGATTTTTTTCTCCATTTTAGCTTCCTTAGCTCCTGAAAATCTCGACGGATCCTAACTCAAAATCCAC
ACATTATACGAGCCGGAAGCATAAAGTGTAAAGCCTGGGGTGCCTAATGCGGCCGCCATAGTGACTGGAT
ATGTTGTGTTTTACAGTATTATGTAGTCTGTTTTTTATGCAAAATCTAATTTAATATATTGATATTTATA
TCATTTTACGTTTCTCGTTCAGCTTTTTTGTACAAACTTGTTGATCTGGATCCGCGGCCCTCGATGTGGT
GGTGGTGGTGGTGCGATCCCGAATGGTCGACGCTGAAAACTACCTCGGGCATGTGGACTCCCTTTCTCTT
ATCGGGTGGTGGCCGCGAGCGCGGCCGGTGGAGGGTTGGTGACTGACGGCGCTGCGAGACGGCGCCCGAT
GGGGTATGCGAGAACAACTGCGGCAAAACCGATCACGGCGATGACCGCGGCGGGGAGCGGGCCGGTTTCC
CAGTTGCCCGACACGATCAGGAAGGCCGGCACGGCGGCGGTGATCACGCCTTCGGCCACCGCGACGAACC
CGACGGCGGGCCCCAGTGCGTCGTGCCCCAGGCCGAGCAGCAGGAACAGCATGAACCACAGCACTGCCCA
CAGCAGCCAGATCACCCCGAACGCCGGGTCGGCCTCGGCGGTGAACGCGTGCCACGAGTAGCCGAGTGCG
GCGATCGCGACGAACAGCGAGAACCATCCGAGACCTTCTCCGTCCCAGTCGGTCACGTTGTTGATGGCCA
CCCACAGGTAGGTGAAGCCGAACAGGTAGAGCCCGGAGGCCGCGAAGATCACGGCCGCGTCTCCGCCGGA
CTGCAGGATCAGCACCG
