>Addgene plasmid #29465 | pJAK2.D | addgene partial sequence | sequence record 68863 | pBR322ori-3 5'-tttgtttgcaagcagcagat-3'
AAAAGGATCTCAAGAAGATCCTTTGATCTTTTCTACGGGGTCTGACGCTCATGGAACTAGTGAGGTCTGC
CTCGTGAAGAAGGTGTTGCTGACTCATACCAGGCCTGAATCGCCCCATCATCCAGCCAGAAAGTGAGGGA
GCCACGGTTGGTGAGAGCTTTGTTGTAGGTGGACCAGTTGGTGATTTTGAACTTTTGCTTTGCCACGGAA
CGGTCTGCGTTGTCGGGAAGATGCGTGATCTGATCCTTCAACTCAGCAAAAGTTCGATTTATTCAACAAA
GCCGCCGTCCCGTCAAGTCAGCGTAATGCTCTGCCAGTGTTACAACCAATTAACCAATTCTGATTAGAAA
AACTCATCGAGCATCAAATGAAACTGCAATTTATTCATATCAGGATTATCAATACCATATTTTTGAAAAA
GCCGTTTCTGTAATGAAGGAGAAAACTCACCGAGGCAGTTCCATAGGATGGCAAGATCCTGGTATCGGTC
TGCGATTCCGACTCGTCCAACATCAATACAACCTATTAATTTCCCCTCGTCAAAAATAAGGTTATCAAGT
GAGAAATCACCATGAGTGACGACTGAATCCGGTGAGAATGGCAAAAGATTATGCATTTCTTTCCAGACTT
GTTCAACAGGCCAGCCATTACGCTCGTCATCAAAATCACTCGCATCAACCAAACCGTTATTCATTCGTGA
TTGCGCCTGAGCGAGACGAAATACGCGATCGCTGTTAAAAGGACAATTACAAACAGGAATCGAATGCAAC
CGGCGCAGGAACACTGCCAGCGCATCAACAATATTTTCACCTGAATCAGGATATTCTTCTAATACCTGGA
ATGCTGTTTTCCCGGGGATCGCAGTGGTGAGTAACCATGCATCATCAGGAGTACGGATAAAATGCTTGAT
GGTCGGAAGAGGCATAAATTCCGTCAGCCAGTT
