>Addgene plasmid #29465 | pJAK2.D | addgene partial sequence | sequence record 69523 | ccdb-fwd 5'-GCATGATGACCACCGATATG-3'
TCGGGGAAGAAGTGGCTGATCTCAGCCACCGCGAAAATGACATCAAAAACGCCATTAACCTGATGTTCTG
GGGAATATAAATGTCAGGCTCCCTTATACACAGCCAGTCTGCAGGTCGACCATAGTGACTGGATATGTTG
TGTTTTACAGTATTATGTAGTCTGTTTTTTATGCAAAATCTAATTTAATATATTGATATTTATATCATTT
TACGTTTCTCGTTCAGCTTTCTTGTACAAAGTGGTTGATCTGCAGAATTCGAAGCTTATCGATGTCGACG
TAGTTAACTAGCGTACGATCGACTGCCAGGCATCAAATAAAACGAAAGGCTCAGTCGAAAGACTGGGCCT
TTCGTTTTATGCCATCATGGCCGCGGTGATCAGCTAGCCACCTGACGTCGGGGGGGGGGGAAAGCCACGT
TGTGTCTCAAAATCTCTGATGTTACATTGCACAAGATAAAAATATATCATCATGAACAATAAAACTGTCT
GCTTACATAAACAGTAATACAAGGGGTGTTATGAGCCATATTCAACGGGAAACGTCTTGCTCGAGGCCGC
GATTAAATTCCAACATGGATGCTGATTTATATGGGTATAAATGGGCTCGCGATAATGTCGGGCAATCAGG
TGCGACAATCTATCGCTTGTATGGGAAGCCCCATGCGCCAGAGTTGTTTCTGAAACATGGCAAAGGTAGC
GTTGCCAATGATGTTACAGATGAGATGG
