>Addgene plasmid #29465 | pJAK2.D | addgene partial sequence | sequence record 72428 | pAL5000p1-RepA-F 5'-caggcctcatgaccaaaaac-3'
ACGGAATGGCTCCACTCAGATCTCTACACACTCAGCCACATCGAGGCCGAGCTCGGCGCGAACATGCCAC
CGCCGCGCTGGCGTCAGCAGACCACGTACAAAGCGGCTCCGACGCCGCTAGGGCGGAATTGCGCACTGTT
CGATTCCGTCAGGTTGTGGGCCTATCGTCCCGCCCTCATGCGGATCTACCTGCCGACCCGGAACGTGGAC
GGACTCGGCCGCGCGATCTATGCCGAGTGCCACGCGCGAAACGCCGAATTTCCGTGCAACGACGTGTGTC
CCGGACCGCTACCGGACAGCGAGGTCCGCGCCATCGCCAACAGCATTTGGCGTTGGATCACAACCAAGTC
GCGCATTTGGGCGGACGGGATCGTGGTCTACGAGGCCACACTCAGTGCGCGCCAGTCGGCCATCTCGCGG
AAGGGCGCAGCAGCGCGCACGGCGGCGAGCACAGTTGCGCGGCGCGCAAAGTCCGCGTCAGCCATGGAGG
CATTGCTATGAGCGACGGCTACAGCGACGGCTACAACCGGCAGCCGACTGTCCGCAAAAAGCGGCGCGTG
ACCGCCGCCGAAGGCGCTCGAATCACCGGACTATCCGAACGCCACGTCGTCCGGCTCGTGGCGCAGGAAC
GCAGCGAGTGGCTCGCCGAGCAGGCTGCACGCCGCGAACGCATCCGCGCCTATCACGACGACGAGGGCCA
CTCTTGGCCGCAAACGGCCAAACATTTCGGGCTGCATCTGGACACCGTTAAGCGACTCGGCTATCGGGCG
AGGAAAGAGCGTGCGGCAGAACAGGAAGCGGCTCAAAAGGCCCACAACGAAGCCGACAATCCACCGCTGT
TCTAACGCAATTGGGGAGCGGGTGTCGCGGGGGTTCCGTGGGGGGTTCCGTTGCAACGGGTCGGACAGGT
AAAAGTCCTGGTAGACGCTAGTTTTCTGGTTTGGGCCATGCCTGTCTCGTTGCGTGTTTCGTTGCGCCCG
TTTTGAATACCAGCCAGACGAGACGGGGTTCTACGAATCTTGGTCGATACCAAGCCATTTCCGCT
